>Addgene plasmid #214128 | lentiCherry U6-sgRNA (BsmBI) | addgene full sequence | sequence record 424241 | Addgene NGS Result
ATGTACGGGCCAGATATACGCGTTGACATTGATTATTGACTAGTTATTAATAGTAATCAATTACGGGGTC
ATTAGTTCATAGCCCATATATGGAGTTCCGCGTTACATAACTTACGGTAAATGGCCCGCCTGGCTGACCG
CCCAACGACCCCCGCCCATTGACGTCAATAATGACGTATGTTCCCATAGTAACGCCAATAGGGACTTTCC
ATTGACGTCAATGGGTGGAGTATTTACGGTAAACTGCCCACTTGGCAGTACATCAAGTGTATCATATGCC
AAGTACGCCCCCTATTGACGTCAATGACGGTAAATGGCCCGCCTGGCATTATGCCCAGTACATGACCTTA
TGGGACTTTCCTACTTGGCAGTACATCTACGTATTAGTCATCGCTATTACCATGGTGATGCGGTTTTGGC
AGTACATCAATGGGCGTGGATAGCGGTTTGACTCACGGGGATTTCCAAGTCTCCACCCCATTGACGTCAA
TGGGAGTTTGTTTTGGCACCAAAATCAACGGGACTTTCCAAAATGTCGTAACAACTCCGCCCCATTGACG
CAAATGGGCGGTAGGCGTGTACGGTGGGAGGTCTATATAAGCAGCGCGTTTTGCCTGTACTGGGTCTCTC
TGGTTAGACCAGATCTGAGCCTGGGAGCTCTCTGGCTAACTAGGGAACCCACTGCTTAAGCCTCAATAAA
GCTTGCCTTGAGTGCTTCAAGTAGTGTGTGCCCGTCTGTTGTGTGACTCTGGTAACTAGAGATCCCTCAG
ACCCTTTTAGTCAGTGTGGAAAATCTCTAGCAGTGGCGCCCGAACAGGGACTTGAAAGCGAAAGGGAAAC
CAGAGGAGCTCTCTCGACGCAGGACTCGGCTTGCTGAAGCGCGCACGGCAAGAGGCGAGGGGCGGCGACT
GGTGAGTACGCCAAAAATTTTGACTAGCGGAGGCTAGAAGGAGAGAGATGGGTGCGAGAGCGTCAGTATT
AAGCGGGGGAGAATTAGATCGCGATGGGAAAAAATTCGGTTAAGGCCAGGGGGAAAGAAAAAATATAAAT
TAAAACATATAGTATGGGCAAGCAGGGAGCTAGAACGATTCGCAGTTAATCCTGGCCTGTTAGAAACATC
AGAAGGCTGTAGACAAATACTGGGACAGCTACAACCATCCCTTCAGACAGGATCAGAAGAACTTAGATCA
TTATATAATACAGTAGCAACCCTCTATTGTGTGCATCAAAGGATAGAGATAAAAGACACCAAGGAAGCTT
TAGACAAGATAGAGGAAGAGCAAAACAAAAGTAAGACCACCGCACAGCAAGCGGCCGCTGATCTTCAGAC
CTGGAGGAGGAGATATGAGGGACAATTGGAGAAGTGAATTATATAAATATAAAGTAGTAAAAATTGAACC
ATTAGGAGTAGCACCCACCAAGGCAAAGAGAAGAGTGGTGCAGAGAGAAAAAAGAGCAGTGGGAATAGGA
GCTTTGTTCCTTGGGTTCTTGGGAGCAGCAGGAAGCACTATGGGCGCAGCGTCAATGACGCTGACGGTAC
AGGCCAGACAATTATTGTCTGGTATAGTGCAGCAGCAGAACAATTTGCTGAGGGCTATTGAGGCGCAACA
GCATCTGTTGCAACTCACAGTCTGGGGCATCAAGCAGCTCCAGGCAAGAATCCTGGCTGTGGAAAGATAC
CTAAAGGATCAACAGCTCCTGGGGATTTGGGGTTGCTCTGGAAAACTCATTTGCACCACTGCTGTGCCTT
GGAATGCTAGTTGGAGTAATAAATCTCTGGAACAGATTTGGAATCACACGACCTGGATGGAGTGGGACAG
AGAAATTAACAATTACACAAGCTTAATACACTCCTTAATTGAAGAATCGCAAAACCAGCAAGAAAAGAAT
GAACAAGAATTATTGGAATTAGATAAATGGGCAAGTTTGTGGAATTGGTTTAACATAACAAATTGGCTGT
GGTATATAAAATTATTCATAATGATAGTAGGAGGCTTGGTAGGTTTAAGAATAGTTTTTGCTGTACTTTC
TATAGTGAATAGAGTTAGGCAGGGATATTCACCATTATCGTTTCAGACCCACCTCCCAACCCCGAGGGGA
CCCGACAGGCCCGAAGGAATAGAAGAAGAAGGTGGAGAGAGAGACAGAGACAGATCCATTCGATTAGTGA
ACGGATCGGCACTGCGTGCGCCAATTCTGCAGACAAATGGCAGTATTCATCCACAATTTTAAAAGAAAAG
GGGGGATTGGGGGGTACAGTGCAGGGGAAAGAATAGTAGACATAATAGCAACAGACATACAAACTAAAGA
ATTACAAAAACAAATTACAAAAATTCAAAATTTTCGGGTTTATTACAGGGACAGCAGAGATCCAGTTTGG
TTAATTAAGGTACCGAGGGCCTATTTCCCATGATTCCTTCATATTTGCATATACGATACAAGGCTGTTAG
AGAGATAATTAGAATTAATTTGACTGTAAACACAAAGATATTAGTACAAAATACGTGACGTAGAAAGTAA
TAATTTCTTGGGTAGTTTGCAGTTTTAAAATTATGTTTTAAAATGGACTATCATATGCTTACCGTAACTT
GAAAGTATTTCGATTTCTTGGCTTTATATATCTTGTGGAAAGGACGAAACACCGGAGACGGTTGTAAATG
AGCACACAAAATACACATGCTAAAATATTATATTCTATGACCTTTATAAAATCAACCAAAATCTTCTTTT
TAATAACTTTAGTATCAATAATTAGAATTTTTATGTTCCTTTTTGCAAACTTTTAATAAAAATGAGCAAA
ATAAAAAAACGCTAGTTTTAGTAACTCGCGTTGTTTTCTTCACCTTTAATAATAGCTACTCCACCACTTG
TTCCTAAGCGGTCAGCTCCTGCTTCAATCATTTTTTGAGCATCTTCAAATGTTCTAACTCCACCAGCTGC
TTTAACTAAAGCATTGTCTTTAACAACTGACTTCATTAGTTTAACATCTTCAAATGTTGCACCTGATTTT
GAAAATCCTGTTGATGTTTTAACAAATTCTAATCCAGCTTCAACAGCTATTTCACAAGCTTTCATGATTT
CTTCTTTTGTTAATAAACAATTTTCCATAATACATTTAACAACATGTGATCCAGCTGCTTTTTTTACAGC
TTTCATGTCTTCTAAAACTAATTCATAATTTTTGTCTTTTAATGCACCAATATTTAATACCATATCAATT
TCTGTTGCACCATCTTTAATTGCTTCAGAAACTTCGAATGCTTTTGTAGCTGTTGTGCATGCACCTAGAG
GAAAACCTACAACATTTGTTATTCCTACATTTGTGCCTTTTAATAATTCTTTACAATAGCTTGTTCAATA
TGAATTAACACAAACTGTTGCAAAATCAAATTCAATTGCTTCATCACATAATTGTTTAATTTCAGCTTTC
GTAGCATCTTGTTTTAATAATGTGTGATCTATATATTTGTTTAGTTTCATTTTTTCTCCTATATATTCAT
TTTTAATTTTAATTCTTTAATAATTTCGTCTACTTTAACTTTAGCGTTTTGAACAGATTCACCAACACCT
ATAAAATAAATTTTTAGTTTAGGTTCAGTTCCACTTGGGCGAACAGCAAATCATGACTTATCTTCTAAAT
AAAATTTTAGTAAGTCTTGTCCTGGCATATTATACATTCCATCGATGTAGTCTTCAACATTAACAACTTT
AAGTCCAGCAATTTGAGTTAAGGGTGTTGCTCTCAATGATTTCATTAATGGTTCAATTTTTAATTTCTTT
TCTTCTGGTTTAAAATTCAAGTTTAAAGTGAAAGTGTAATATGCACCCATTTCTTTAAATAAATCTTCTA
AATAGTCTACTAATGTTTTATTTTGTTTTTTATAAAATCAAGCAGCCTCTGCTATTAATATAGAAGCTTG
TATTCCATCTTTATCTCTAGCTGAGTCATCAATTACATATCCATAACTTTCTTCATAAGCAAAAACAAAA
TTTAATCCGTTATCTTCTTCTTTAGCAATTTCTCTACCCATTCATTTAAATCCAGTTAAAGTTTTTACAA
TATTAACTCCATATTTTTCATGAGCGATTCTATCACCCAAATCACTTGTTACAAAACTTGAATATAGAGC
CGGATTTTTTGGAATGCTATTTAAGCGTTTTAGATTTGATAATTTTCAATCAATTAAAATTGGTCCTGTT
TGATTTCCATCTAATCTTACAAAATGACCATCATGTTTTATTGCCATTCCAAATCTGTCAGCATCTGGGT
CATTCATAATAATAATATCTGCATCATGTTTAATACCATATTCAAGCGGTATTTTTCATGCAGGATCAAA
TTCTGGATTTGGATTTACAACATTTTTAAATGTTTCATCTTCAAATGCATGCTCTTCAACCTCAATAACG
TTATATCCTGATTCACGTAATATTTTTGGGGTAAATTTAGTTCCTGTTCCATTAACTGCGCTAAAAATAA
TTTTTAAATCTTTTTTAGCTTCTTGCTCTTTTTTGTACGTCTCTGTTTTAGAGCTAGAAATAGCAAGTTA
AAATAAGGCTAGTCCGTTATCAACTTGAAAAAGTGGCACCGAGTCGGTGCTTTTTTGAATTCGCTAGCTA
GGTCTTGAAAGGAGTGGGAATTGGCTCCGGTGCCCGTCAGTGGGCAGAGCGCACATCGCCCACAGTCCCC
GAGAAGTTGGGGGGAGGGGTCGGCAATTGATCCGGTGCCTAGAGAAGGTGGCGCGGGGTAAACTGGGAAA
GTGATGTCGTGTACTGGCTCCGCCTTTTTCCCGAGGGTGGGGGAGAACCGTATATAAGTGCAGTAGTCGC
CGTGAACGTTCTTTTTCGCAACGGGTTTGCCGCCAGAACACAGGACCGGTCTAGAGCCACCATGGCGAGT
AGCGAAGACGTTATCAAAGAGTTCATGCGTTTCAAAGTTCGTATGGAAGGTTCCGTTAACGGTCACGAGT
TCGAAATCGAAGGTGAAGGTGAAGGTCGTCCGTACGAAGGTACCCAGACCGCTAAACTGAAAGTTACCAA
AGGTGGTCCGCTGCCGTTCGCTTGGGACATCCTGTCCCCGCAGTTCCAGTACGGTTCCAAAGCTTACGTT
AAACACCCGGCTGACATCCCGGACTACCTGAAACTGTCCTTCCCGGAAGGTTTCAAATGGGAACGTGTTA
TGAACTTCGAAGACGGTGGTGTTGTTACCGTTACCCAGGACTCCTCCCTGCAAGACGGTGAGTTCATCTA
CAAAGTTAAACTGCGTGGTACCAACTTCCCGTCCGACGGTCCGGTTATGCAGAAAAAAACCATGGGTTGG
GAAGCTTCCACCGAACGTATGTACCCGGAAGACGGTGCTCTGAAAGGTGAAATCAAAATGCGTCTGAAAC
TGAAAGACGGTGGTCACTACGACGCTGAAGTTAAAACCACCTACATGGCTAAAAAACCGGTTCAGCTGCC
GGGTGCTTACAAAACCGACATCAAACTGGACATCACCTCCCACAACGAAGACTACACCATCGTTGAACAG
TACGAACGTGCTGAAGGTCGTCACTCCACCGGTGCTTAAGGATCCGGCGCAACAAACTTCTCTCTGCTGA
AACAAGCCGGAGATGTCGAAGAGAATCCTGGACCGACCGAGTACAAGCCCACGGTGCGCCTCGCCACCCG
CGACGACGTCCCCAGGGCCGTACGCACCCTCGCCGCCGCGTTCGCCGACTACCCCGCCACGCGCCACACC
GTCGATCCGGACCGCCACATCGAGCGGGTCACCGAGCTGCAAGAACTCTTCCTCACGCGCGTCGGGCTCG
ACATCGGCAAGGTGTGGGTCGCGGACGACGGCGCCGCGGTGGCGGTCTGGACCACGCCGGAGAGCGTCGA
AGCGGGGGCGGTGTTCGCCGAGATCGGCCCGCGCATGGCCGAGTTGAGCGGTTCCCGGCTGGCCGCGCAG
CAACAGATGGAAGGCCTCCTGGCGCCGCACCGGCCCAAGGAGCCCGCGTGGTTCCTGGCCACCGTCGGAG
TCTCGCCCGACCACCAGGGCAAGGGTCTGGGCAGCGCCGTCGTGCTCCCCGGAGTGGAGGCGGCCGAGCG
CGCCGGGGTGCCCGCCTTCCTGGAGACCTCCGCGCCCCGCAACCTCCCCTTCTACGAGCGGCTCGGCTTC
ACCGTCACCGCCGACGTCGAGGTGCCCGAAGGACCGCGCACCTGGTGCATGACCCGCAAGCCCGGTGCCT
GAACGCGTTAAGTCGACAATCAACCTCTGGATTACAAAATTTGTGAAAGATTGACTGGTATTCTTAACTA
TGTTGCTCCTTTTACGCTATGTGGATACGCTGCTTTAATGCCTTTGTATCATGCTATTGCTTCCCGTATG
GCTTTCATTTTCTCCTCCTTGTATAAATCCTGGTTGCTGTCTCTTTATGAGGAGTTGTGGCCCGTTGTCA
GGCAACGTGGCGTGGTGTGCACTGTGTTTGCTGACGCAACCCCCACTGGTTGGGGCATTGCCACCACCTG
TCAGCTCCTTTCCGGGACTTTCGCTTTCCCCCTCCCTATTGCCACGGCGGAACTCATCGCCGCCTGCCTT
GCCCGCTGCTGGACAGGGGCTCGGCTGTTGGGCACTGACAATTCCGTGGTGTTGTCGGGGAAATCATCGT
CCTTTCCTTGGCTGCTCGCCTGTGTTGCCACCTGGATTCTGCGCGGGACGTCCTTCTGCTACGTCCCTTC
GGCCCTCAATCCAGCGGACCTTCCTTCCCGCGGCCTGCTGCCGGCTCTGCGGCCTCTTCCGCGTCTTCGC
CTTCGCCCTCAGACGAGTCGGATCTCCCTTTGGGCCGCCTCCCCGCGTCGACTTTAAGACCAATGACTTA
CAAGGCAGCTGTAGATCTTAGCCACTTTTTAAAAGAAAAGGGGGGACTGGAAGGGCTAATTCACTCCCAA
CGAAGACAAGATCTGCTTTTTGCTTGTACTGGGTCTCTCTGGTTAGACCAGATCTGAGCCTGGGAGCTCT
CTGGCTAACTAGGGAACCCACTGCTTAAGCCTCAATAAAGCTTGCCTTGAGTGCTTCAAGTAGTGTGTGC
CCGTCTGTTGTGTGACTCTGGTAACTAGAGATCCCTCAGACCCTTTTAGTCAGTGTGGAAAATCTCTAGC
AGGGCCCGTTTAAACCCGCTGATCAGCCTCGACTGTGCCTTCTAGTTGCCAGCCATCTGTTGTTTGCCCC
TCCCCCGTGCCTTCCTTGACCCTGGAAGGTGCCACTCCCACTGTCCTTTCCTAATAAAATGAGGAAATTG
CATCGCATTGTCTGAGTAGGTGTCATTCTATTCTGGGGGGTGGGGTGGGGCAGGACAGCAAGGGGGAGGA
TTGGGAAGACAATAGCAGGCATGCTGGGGATGCGGTGGGCTCTATGGCTTCTGAGGCGGAAAGAACCAGC
TGGGGCTCTAGGGGGTATCCCC
[124 nt withheld, positions 7443-7566]
C
[91 nt withheld, positions 7568-7658]
A
[49 nt withheld, positions 7660-7708]
CCTTTGACGTTGGAGTCCACGTTCTTT
[37 nt withheld, positions 7736-7772]
ACCCTATCTCGGTCTATTCTTTTGATTTATAAGGGATTTTGCCGATTTCGGCCTATTGGTTAAAAAATGA
GCTGATTTAACAAAAATTTAACGCGAATTAATTCTGTGGAATGTGTGTCAGTTAGGGTGTGGAAAGTCCC
CAGGCTCCCCAGCAGGCAGAAGTATGCAAAGCATGCATCTCAATTAGTCAGCAACCAGGTGTGGAAAGTC
CCCAGGCTCCCCAGCAGGCAGAAGTATGCAAAGCATGCATCTCAATTAGTCAGCAACCATAGTCCCGCCC
CTAACTCCGCCCATCCCGCCCCTAACTCCGCCCAGTTCCGCCCATTCTCCGCCCCATGGCTGACTAATTT
TTTTTATTTATGCAGAGGCCGAGGCCGCCTCTGCCTCTGAGCTATTCCAGAAGTAGTGAGGAGGCTTTTT
TGGAGGCCTAGGCTTTTGCAAAAAGCTCCCGGGAGCTTGTATATCCATTTTCGGATCTGATCAGCACGTG
TTGACAATTAATCATCGGCATAGTATATCGGCATAGTATAATACGACAAGGTGAGGAACTAAACCATGGC
CAAGTTGACCAGTGCCGTTCCGGTGCTCACCGCGCGCGACGTCGCCGGAGCGGTCGAGTTCTGGACCGAC
CGGCTCGGGTTCTCCCGGGACTTCGTGGAGGACGACTTCGCCGGTGTGGTCCGGGACGACGTGACCCTGT
TCATCAGCGCGGTCCAGGACCAGGTGGTGCCGGACAACACCCTGGCCTGGGTGTGGGTGCGCGGCCTGGA
CGAGCTGTACGCCGAGTGGTCGGAGGTCGTGTCCACGAACTTCCGGGACGCCTCCGGGCCGGCCATGACC
GAGATCGGCGAGCAGCCGTGGGGGCGGGAGTTCGCCCTGCGCGACCCGGCCGGCAACTGCGTGCACTTCG
TGGCCGAGGAGCAGGACTGACACGTGCTACGAGATTTCGATTCCACCGCCGCCTTCTATGAAAGGTTGGG
CTTCGGAATCGTTTTCCGGGACGCCGGCTGGATGATCCTCCAGCGCGGGGATCTCATGCTGGAGTTCTTC
GCCCACCCCAACTTGTTTATTGCAGCTTATAATGGTTACAAATAAAGCAATAGCATCACAAATTTCACAA
ATAAAGCATTTTTTTCACTGCATTCTAGTTGTGGTTTGTCCAAACTCATCAATGTATCTTATCATGTCTG
TATACCGTCGACCTCTAGCTAGAGCTTGGCGTAATCATGGTCATAGCTGTTTCCTGTGTGAAATTGTTAT
CCGCTCACAATTCCACACAACATACGAGCCGGAAGCATAAAGTGTAAAGCCTGGGGTGCCTAATGAGTGA
GCTAACTCACATTAATTGCGTTGCGCTCACTGCCCGCTTTCCAGTCGGGAAACCTGTCGTGCCAGCTGCA
TTAATGAATCGGCCAACGCGCGGGGAGAGGCGGTTTGCGTATTGGGCGCTCTTCCGCTTCCTCGCTCACT
GACTCGCTGCGCTCGGTCGTTCGGCTGCGGCGAGCGGTATCAGCTCACTCAAAGGCGGTAATACGGTTAT
CCACAGAATCAGGGGATAACGCAGGAAAGAACATGTGAGCAAAAGGCCAGCAAAAGGCCAGGAACCGTAA
AAAGGCCGCGTTGCTGGCGTTTTTCCATAGGCTCCGCCCCCCTGACGAGCATCACAAAAATCGACGCTCA
AGTCAGAGGTGGCGAAACCCGACAGGACTATAAAGATACCAGGCGTTTCCCCCTGGAAGCTCCCTCGTGC
GCTCTCCTGTTCCGACCCTGCCGCTTACCGGATACCTGTCCGCCTTTCTCCCTTCGGGAAGCGTGGCGCT
TTCTCATAGCTCACGCTGTAGGTATCTCAGTTCGGTGTAGGTCGTTCGCTCCAAGCTGGGCTGTGTGCAC
GAACCCCCCGTTCAGCCCGACCGCTGCGCCTTATCCGGTAACTATCGTCTTGAGTCCAACCCGGTAAGAC
ACGACTTATCGCCACTGGCAGCAGCCACTGGTAACAGGATTAGCAGAGCGAGGTATGTAGGCGGTGCTAC
AGAGTTCTTGAAGTGGTGGCCTAACTACGGCTACACTAGAAGAACAGTATTTGGTATCTGCGCTCTGCTG
AAGCCAGTTACCTTCGGAAAAAGAGTTGGTAGCTCTTGATCCGGCAAACAAACCACCGCTGGTAGCGGTG
GTTTTTTTGTTTGCAAGCAGCAGATTACGCGCAGAAAAAAAGGATCTCAAGAAGATCCTTTGATCTTTTC
TACGGGGTCTGACGCTCAGTGGAACGAAAACTCACGTTAAGGGATTTTGGTCATGAGATTATCAAAAAGG
ATCTTCACCTAGATCCTTTTAAATTAAAAATGAAGTTTTAAATCAATCTAAAGTATATATGAGTAAACTT
GGTCTGACAGTTACCAATGCTTAATCAGTGAGGCACCTATCTCAGCGATCTGTCTATTTCGTTCATCCAT
AGTTGCCTGACTCCCCGTCGTGTAGATAACTACGATACGGGAGGGCTTACCATCTGGCCCCAGTGCTGCA
ATGATACCGCGAGACCCACGCTCACCGGCTCCAGATTTATCAGCAATAAACCAGCCAGCCGGAAGGGCCG
AGCGCAGAAGTGGTCCTGCAACTTTATCCGCCTCCATCCAGTCTATTAATTGTTGCCGGGAAGCTAGAGT
AAGTAGTTCGCCAGTTAATAGTTTGCGCAACGTTGTTGCCATTGCTACAGGCATCGTGGTGTCACGCTCG
TCGTTTGGTATGGCTTCATTCAGCTCCGGTTCCCAACGATCAAGGCGAGTTACATGATCCCCCATGTTGT
GCAAAAAAGCGGTTAGCTCCTTCGGTCCTCCGATCGTTGTCAGAAGTAAGTTGGCCGCAGTGTTATCACT
CATGGTTATGGCAGCACTGCATAATTCTCTTACTGTCATGCCATCCGTAAGATGCTTTTCTGTGACTGGT
GAGTACTCAACCAAGTCATTCTGAGAATAGTGTATGCGGCGACCGAGTTGCTCTTGCCCGGCGTCAATAC
GGGATAATACCGCGCCACATAGCAGAACTTTAAAAGTGCTCATCATTGGAAAACGTTCTTCGGGGCGAAA
ACTCTCAAGGATCTTACCGCTGTTGAGATCCAGTTCGATGTAACCCACTCGTGCACCCAACTGATCTTCA
GCATCTTTTACTTTCACCAGCGTTTCTGGGTGAGCAAAAACAGGAAGGCAAAATGCCGCAAAAAAGGGAA
TAAGGGCGACACGGAAATGTTGAATACTCATACTCTTCCTTTTTCAATATTATTGAAGCATTTATCAGGG
TTATTGTCTCATGAGCGGATACATATTTGAATGTATTTAGAAAAATAAACAAATAGGGGTTCCGCGCACA
TTTCCCCGAAAAGTGCCACCTGACGTCGACGGATCGGGAGATCTCCCGATCCCCTATGGTGCACTCTCAG
TACAATCTGCTCTGATGCCGCATAGTTAAGCCAGTATCTGCTCCCTGCTTGTGTGTTGGAGGTCGCTGAG
TAGTGCGCGAGCAAAATTTAAGCTACAACAAGGCAAGGCTTGACCGACAATTGCATGAAGAATCTGCTTA
GGGTTAGGCGTTTTGCGCTGCTTCGCG
Features (pLannotate 1.2.2; 34 found; start..end, strand, type, name):
     25..404     +  enhancer       CMV enhancer: human cytomegalovirus immediate early enhancer
    405..604     +  promoter       CMV promoter: human cytomegalovirus (CMV) immediate early promoter
    622..802     +  LTR            5' LTR (truncated): truncated 5' long terminal repeat (LTR) from HIV-1
    849..974     +  misc_feature   HIV-1 Ψ: packaging signal of human immunodeficiency virus type 1
    958..1321    +  CDS            HIV-1 gag (fragment): gag protein from human immunodeficiency virus 1; gag
   1467..1700    +  misc_feature   RRE: The Rev response element (RRE) of HIV-1 allows for Rev-dependent mRNA export from the nucleus to the cytoplasm.
   2077..2177    +  CDS            Rev (fragment): human immunodeficiency virus 1 (HIV-1) Rev protein; rev; enhances nuclear export of unspliced and incompletely spliced viral mRNAs
   2227..2344    +  misc_feature   cPPT/CTS: central polypurine tract and central termination sequence of HIV-1
   2395..2635    +  promoter       U6 promoter: RNA polymerase III promoter for human U6 snRNA
   2821..3480    -  CDS            deoC1: DEOC1_STAAN - Also known as dra. Experimental evidence at protein level: Swiss-Prot protein existence level 1. Catalyzes a reversible aldol reaction between acetaldehyde and D-glyceraldehyde 3-phosphate to generate 2-deoxy-D-ribose 5- phosphate. From Staphylococcus aureus (strain N315).
   4525..4600    +  misc_RNA       gRNA scaffold: guide RNA scaffold for the Streptococcus pyogenes CRISPR/Cas9 system
   4618..4636    +  CDS            small t antigen (fragment): SV40 (simian virus 40) small t antigen
   4662..4873    +  promoter       EF-1α core promoter: core promoter for human elongation factor EF-1α
   4892..5569    +  CDS            mRFP1: monomeric derivative of DsRed (Campbell et al., 2002)
   5635..6232    +  CDS            PuroR (fragment): puromycin N-acetyltransferase; pac from Streptomyces; confers resistance to puromycin
   6248..6836    +  misc_feature   WPRE: woodchuck hepatitis virus posttranscriptional regulatory element
   6887..6906    +  misc_feature   cPPT/CTS (fragment): central polypurine tract and central termination sequence of HIV-1
   6908..7141    +  LTR            3' LTR (ΔU3): self-inactivating 3' long terminal repeat (LTR) from HIV-1
   7173..7397    +  polyA_signal   bGH poly(A) signal: bovine growth hormone polyadenylation signal
   7401..7422    +  promoter       SV40 promoter (fragment): SV40 enhancer and early promoter
   7443..7871    +  rep_origin     f1 ori (sequence partly withheld): f1 bacteriophage origin of replication; arrow indicates direction of (+) strand synthesis
   7885..8214    +  promoter       SV40 promoter: SV40 enhancer and early promoter
   8262..8309    +  promoter       EM7 promoter: synthetic bacterial promoter&nbsp
   8328..8702    +  CDS            BleoR: antibiotic-binding protein; Sh ble from Streptoalloteichus hindustanus; confers resistance to bleomycin, phleomycin, and Zeocin™
   8712..8837    +  CDS            ble (fragment): BLE_KLEPN - Experimental evidence at protein level: Swiss-Prot protein existence level 1. Binding protein with a strong affinity to the bleomycin family of antibiotics. Binds to CL990; an antimitotic-antibiotic compound. From Klebsiella pneumoniae.
   8832..8953    +  polyA_signal   SV40 poly(A) signal: SV40 polyadenylation signal
   9024..9046    -  protein_bind   lac operator (fragment): The lac repressor binds to the lac operator to inhibit transcription in E. coli. This inhibition can be relieved by adding lactose or isopropyl-β-D-thiogalactopyranoside (IPTG). lac repressor encoded by lacI
   9050..9080    -  promoter       lac promoter: promoter for the E. coli lac operon
   9095..9116    -  protein_bind   CAP binding site: CAP binding activates transcription in the presence of cAMP. E. coli catabolite activator protein
   9129..9221    -  CDS            lacI (fragment): lac repressor; lacI; The lac repressor binds to the lac operator to inhibit transcription in E. coli. This inhibition can be relieved by adding lactose or isopropyl-β-D-thiogalactopyranoside (IPTG).
   9404..9992    -  rep_origin     ori: high-copy-number ColE1/pMB1/pBR322/pUC origin of replication
  10163..11023   -  CDS            AmpR: β-lactamase; bla; confers resistance to ampicillin, carbenicillin, and related antibiotics
  11024..11128   -  promoter       AmpR promoter: bla
  11187..11239   -  misc_feature   bom (fragment): basis of mobility region from pBR322
