[The description below was written by a language model from this plasmid's Addgene catalogue record and pLannotate feature annotations shown in this document.]
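Description:
lentiCherry U6-sgRNA (BsmBI) is a third-generation-style, self-inactivating HIV-1 lentiviral vector for stable delivery of a Streptococcus pyogenes Cas9 guide RNA into mammalian cells. The catalogue lists its backbone as CSIV. In bacteria it is maintained through a high-copy ColE1/pUC-type origin with ampicillin selection, and an f1 origin is also present. The viral genome is transcribed from a CMV enhancer/promoter fused to a truncated 5' LTR. It carries the Ψ packaging signal with a gag fragment, the RRE for Rev-dependent nuclear export, the cPPT/CTS, a WPRE to enhance transcript expression, and a ΔU3 3' LTR followed by a bGH polyadenylation signal.

The payload begins with a human U6 RNA polymerase III promoter, separated from the gRNA scaffold by roughly 1.9 kb of intervening sequence. Part of this sequence was annotated by similarity to a bacterial deoC gene. It is most plausibly a stuffer that is removed with BsmBI, as the plasmid name suggests, so that annealed spacer oligonucleotides can be inserted, although the record lists the cloning sites as unknown. Downstream, an EF-1α core promoter drives a red fluorescent protein annotated as mRFP1 (presumably the mCherry derivative implied by the name), followed by a puromycin N-acetyltransferase coding sequence. The element linking the two is not annotated, but the arrangement suggests co-expression for fluorescent tracking and puromycin selection of transduced cells. Outside the LTRs, an SV40/EM7-driven BleoR cassette with an SV40 poly(A) signal is also annotated. The stated purpose is continuous expression in mammalian cells, and Cas9 must be supplied separately.
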