Addgene plasmid #214128: lentiCherry U6-sgRNA (BsmBI)
Purpose: Mammalian continuous expression
Depositing lab: Sho Yoshimatsu. Depositing organization: Keio University.
Backbone
  Vector backbone: CSIV
  Backbone manufacturer: Made by Dr. Hiroyuki Miyoshi
  Vector type: Mammalian Expression, Lentiviral
Growth in bacteria
  Bacterial resistance: Ampicillin, 100 μg/mL
  Growth temperature: 37°C
  Growth strain: NEB Stable
  Copy number: High Copy
Gene/Insert
  Gene/Insert name: sgRNA
  Species: Synthetic
  Mutation: WT
  Cloning method: Restriction Enzyme; 5′ cloning site Unknown (unknown if destroyed); 3′ cloning site Unknown (unknown if destroyed)
Terms and licenses: Academic/Nonprofit Terms; Industry Terms: Not Available to Industry
How to cite: lentiCherry U6-sgRNA (BsmBI) was a gift from Sho Yoshimatsu (Addgene plasmid # 214128 ; http://n2t.net/addgene:214128 ; RRID:Addgene_214128)
